>Addgene plasmid #217698 | HA-MBP-TEVpCS-ADGRF5 CTF-FLAG | addgene full sequence | sequence record 429985 | Addgene NGS Result
GGATCTGCGATCGCTCCGGTGCCCGTCAGTGGGCAGAGCGCACATCGCCCACAGTCCCCGAGAAGTTGGG
GGGAGGGGTCGGCAATTGAACGGGTGCCTAGAGAAGGTGGCGCGGGGTAAACTGGGAAAGTGATGTCGTG
TACTGGCTCCGCCTTTTTCCCGAGGGTGGGGGAGAACCGTATATAAGTGCAGTAGTCGCCGTGAACGTTC
TTTTTCGCAACGGGTTTGCCGCCAGAACACAGCTGAAGCTTCGAGGGGCTCGCATCTCTCCTTCACGCGC
CCGCCGCCCTACCTGAGGCCGCCATCCACGCCGGTTGAGTCGCGTTCTGCCGCCTCCCGCCTGTGGTGCC
TCCTGAACTGCGTCCGCCGTCTAGGTAAGTTTAAAGCTCAGGTCGAGACCGGGCCTTTGTCCGGCGCTCC
CTTGGAGCCTACCTAGACTCAGCCGGCTCTCCACGCTTTGCCTGACCCTGCTTGCTCAACTCTACGTCTT
TGTTTCGTTTTCTGTTCTGCGCCGTTACAGATCCAAGCTGTGACCGGCGCCTACCTGAGATCACCGGCGA
AGGAGGGCCACCATGTACAGGATGCAACTCCTGTCTTGCATTGCACTAAGTCTTGCACTTGTCACGAATT
CGTACCCATACGATGTTCCAGATTACGCTGGATCCAAAATTGAAGAAGGCAAACTGGTGATTTGGATTAA
CGGCGATAAAGGCTATAACGGCCTGGCGGAAGTGGGCAAAAAATTTGAAAAAGATACCGGCATTAAAGTG
ACCGTGGAACATCCGGATAAACTGGAAGAAAAATTTCCGCAGGTGGCGGCGACCGGCGATGGCCCGGATA
TTATTTTTTGGGCGCATGATCGCTTTGGCGGCTATGCGCAGAGCGGCCTGCTGGCGGAAATTACCCCGGA
TAAAGCGTTTCAGGATAAACTGTATCCGTTTACCTGGGATGCGGTGCGCTATAACGGCAAACTGATTGCG
TATCCGATTGCGGTGGAAGCGCTGAGCCTGATTTATAACAAAGATCTGCTGCCGAACCCGCCGAAAACCT
GGGAAGAAATTCCGGCGCTGGATAAAGAACTGAAAGCGAAAGGCAAAAGCGCGCTGATGTTTAACCTGCA
GGAACCGTATTTTACCTGGCCGCTGATTGCGGCGGATGGCGGCTATGCGTTTAAATATGAAAACGGCAAA
TATGATATTAAAGATGTGGGCGTGGATAACGCGGGCGCGAAAGCGGGCCTGACCTTTCTGGTGGATCTGA
TTAAAAACAAACATATGAACGCGGATACCGATTATAGCATTGCGGAAGCGGCGTTTAACAAAGGCGAAAC
CGCGATGACCATTAACGGCCCGTGGGCGTGGAGCAACATTGATACCAGCAAAGTGAACTATGGCGTGACC
GTGCTGCCGACCTTTAAAGGCCAGCCGAGCAAACCGTTTGTGGGCGTGCTGAGCGCGGGCATTAACGCGG
CGAGCCCGAACAAAGAACTGGCGAAAGAATTTCTGGAAAACTATCTGCTGACCGATGAAGGCCTGGAAGC
GGTGAACAAAGATAAACCGCTGGGCGCGGTGGCGCTGAAAAGCTATGAAGAAGAACTGGCGAAAGATCCG
CGCATTGCGGCGACCATGGAAAACGCGCAGAAAGGCGAAATTATGCCGAACATTCCGCAGATGAGCGCGT
TTTGGTATGCGGTGCGCACCGCGGTGATTAACGCGGCGAGCGGCCGCCAGACCGTGGATGAAGCGCTGAA
AGATGCGCAGACCAACGAGAACCTTTACTTCCAAACATCATTCTCCATCCTCATGTCCCCTGACTCCCCA
GATCCTAGTTCTCTCCTGGGAATACTCCTGGATATTATTTCTTATGTTGGGGTGGGCTTTTCCATCTTGA
GCTTGGCAGCCTGTCTAGTTGTGGAAGCTGTGGTGTGGAAATCGGTGACCAAGAATCGGACTTCTTATAT
GCGCCACACCTGCATAGTGAATATCGCTGCCTCCCTTCTGGTCGCCAACACCTGGTTCATTGTGGTCGCT
GCCATCCAGGACAATCGCTACATACTCTGCAAGACAGCCTGTGTGGCTGCCACCTTCTTCATCCACTTCT
TCTACCTCAGCGTCTTCTTCTGGATGCTGACACTGGGCCTCATGCTGTTCTATCGCCTGGTTTTCATTCT
GCATGAAACAAGCAGGTCCACTCAGAAAGCCATTGCCTTCTGTCTTGGCTATGGCTGCCCACTTGCCATC
TCGGTCATCACGCTGGGAGCCACCCAGCCCCGGGAAGTCTATACGAGGAAGAATGTCTGTTGGCTCAACT
GGGAGGACACCAAGGCCCTGCTGGCTTTCGCCATCCCAGCACTGATCATTGTGGTGGTGAACATAACCAT
CACTATTGTGGTCATCACCAAGATCCTGAGGCCTTCCATTGGAGACAAGCCATGCAAGCAGGAGAAGAGC
AGCCTGTTTCAGATCAGCAAGAGCATTGGGGTCCTCACACCACTCTTGGGCCTCACTTGGGGTTTTGGTC
TCACCACTGTGTTCCCAGGGACCAACCTTGTGTTCCATATCATATTTGCCATCCTCAATGTCTTCCAGGG
ATTATTCATTTTACTCTTTGGATGCCTCTGGGATCTGAAGGTACAGGAAGCTTTGCTGAATAAGTTTTCA
TTGTCGAGATGGTCTTCACAGCACTCAAAGTCAACATCCCTGGGTTCATCCACACCTGTGTTTTCTATGA
GTTCTCCAATATCAAGGAGATTTAACAATTTGTTTGGTAAAACAGGAACGTATAATGTTTCCACCCCAGA
AGCAACCAGCTCATCCCTGGAAAACTCATCCAGTGCTTCTTCGTTGCTCAACGGTTCTGACTACAAAGAC
GATGACGACAAGTGAAGATCTGACAAAACTCACACATGCCCACCGTGCCCAGCACCTGAACTCCTGGGGG
GACCGTCAGTCTTCCTCTTCCCCCCAAAACCCAAGGACACCCTCATGATCTCCCGGACCCCTGAGGTCAC
ATGCGTGGTGGTGGACGTGAGCCACGAAGACCCTGAGGTCAAGTTCAACTGGTACGTGGACGGCGTGGAG
GTGCATAATGCCAAGACAAAGCCGCGGGAGGAGCAGTACAACAGCACGTACCGTGTGGTCAGCGTCCTCA
CCGTCCTGCACCAGGACTGGCTGAATGGCAAGGAGTACAAGTGCAAGGTCTCCAACAAAGCCCTCCCAGC
CCCCATCGAGAAAACCATCTCCAAAGCCAAAGGGCAGCCCCGAGAACCACAGGTGTACACCCTGCCCCCA
TCCCGGGAGGAGATGACCAAGAACCAGGTCAGCCTGACCTGCCTGGTCAAAGGCTTCTATCCCAGCGACA
TCGCCGTGGAGTGGGAGAGCAATGGGCAGCCGGAGAACAACTACAAGACCACGCCTCCCGTGCTGGACTC
CGACGGCTCCTTCTTCCTCTACAGCAAGCTCACCGTGGACAAGAGCAGGTGGCAGCAGGGGAACGTCTTC
TCATGCTCCGTGATGCACGAGGCTCTGCACAACCACTACACGCAGAAGAGCCTCTCCCTGTCTCCGGGTA
AATGAGTGCTAGCTGGCCAGACATGATAAGATACATTGATGAGTTTGGACAAACCACAACTAGAATGCAG
TGAAAAAAATGCTTTATTTGTGAAATTTGTGATGCTATTGCTTTATTTGTAACCATTATAAGCTGCAATA
AACAAGTTAACAACAACAATTGCATTCATTTTATGTTTCAGGTTCAGGGGGAGGTGTGGGAGGTTTTTTA
AAGCAAGTAAAACCTCTACAAATGTGGTATGGAATTAATTCTAAAATACAGCATAGCAAAACTTTAACCT
CCAAATCAAGCCTCTACTTGAATCCTTTTCTGAGGGATGAATAAGGCATAGGCATCAGGGGCTGTTGCCA
ATGTGCATTAGCTGTTTGCAGCCTCACCTTCTTTCATGGAGTTTAAGATATAGTGTATTTTCCCAAGGTT
TGAACTAGCTCTTCATTTCTTTATGTTTTAAATGCACTGACCTCCCACATTCCCTTTTTAGTAAAATATT
CAGAAATAATTTAAATACATCATTGCAATGAAAATAAATGTTTTTTATTAGGCAGAATCCAGATGCTCAA
GGCCCTTCATAATATCCCCCAGTTTAGTAGTTGGACTTAGGGAACAAAGGAACCTTTAATAGAAATTGGA
CAGCAAGAAAGCGAGCTTCTAGCTTATCCTCAGTCCTGCTCCTCTGCCACAAAGTGCACGCAGTTGCCGG
CCGGGTCGCGCAGGGCGAACTCCCGCCCCCACGGCTGCTCGCCGATCTCGGTCATGGCCGGCCCGGAGGC
GTCCCGGAAGTTCGTGGACACGACCTCCGACCACTCGGCGTACAGCTCGTCCAGGCCGCGCACCCACACC
CAGGCCAGGGTGTTGTCCGGCACCACCTGGTCCTGGACCGCGCTGATGAACAGGGTCACGTCGTCCCGGA
CCACACCGGCGAAGTCGTCCTCCACGAAGTCCCGGGAGAACCCGAGCCGGTCGGTCCAGAACTCGACCGC
TCCGGCGACGTCGCGCGCGGTGAGCACCGGAACGGCACTGGTCAACTTGGCCATGATGGCTCCTCCTGTC
AGGAGAGGAAAGAGAAGAAGGTTAGTACAATTGCTATAGTGAGTTGTATTATACTATGCAGATATACTAT
GCCAATGATTAATTGTCAAACTAGGGCTGCAGGGTTCATAGTGCCACTTTTCCTGCACTGCCCCATCTCC
TGCCCACCCTTTCCCAGGCATAGACAGTCAGTGACTTACCAAACTCACAGGAGGGAGAAGGCAGAAGCTT
GAGACAGACCCGCGGGACCGCCGAACTGCGAGGGGACGTGGCTAGGGCGGCTTCTTTTATGGTGCGCCGG
CCCTCGGAGGCAGGGCGCTCGGGGAGGCCTAGCGGCCAATCTGCGGTGGCAGGAGGCGGGGCCGAAGGCC
GTGCCTGACCAATCCGGAGCACATAGGAGTCTCAGCCCCCCGCCCCAAAGCAAGGGGAAGTCACGCGCCT
GTAGCGCCAGCGTGTTGTGAAATGGGGGCTTGGGGGGGTTGGGGCCCTGACTAGTCAAAACAAACTCCCA
TTGACGTCAATGGGGTGGAGACTTGGAAATCCCCGTGAGTCAAACCGCTATCCACGCCCATTGATGTACT
GCCAAAACCGCATCATCATGGTAATAGCGATGACTAATACGTAGATGTACTGCCAAGTAGGAAAGTCCCA
TAAGGTCATGTACTGGGCATAATGCCAGGCGGGCCATTTACCGTCATTGACGTCAATAGGGGGCGTACTT
GGCATATGATACACTTGATGTACTGCCAAGTGGGCAGTTTACCGTAAATACTCCACCCATTGACGTCAAT
GGAAAGTCCCTATTGGCGTTACTATGGGAACATACGTCATTATTGACGTCAATGGGCGGGGGTCGTTGGG
CGGTCAGCCAGGCGGGCCATTTACCGTAAGTTATGTAACGCCTGCAGGTTAATTAAGAACATGTGAGCAA
AAGGCCAGCAAAAGGCCAGGAACCGTAAAAAGGCCGCGTTGCTGGCGTTTTTCCATAGGCTCCGCCCCCC
TGACGAGCATCACAAAAATCGACGCTCAAGTCAGAGGTGGCGAAACCCGACAGGACTATAAAGATACCAG
GCGTTTCCCCCTGGAAGCTCCCTCGTGCGCTCTCCTGTTCCGACCCTGCCGCTTACCGGATACCTGTCCG
CCTTTCTCCCTTCGGGAAGCGTGGCGCTTTCTCATAGCTCACGCTGTAGGTATCTCAGTTCGGTGTAGGT
CGTTCGCTCCAAGCTGGGCTGTGTGCACGAACCCCCCGTTCAGCCCGACCGCTGCGCCTTATCCGGTAAC
TATCGTCTTGAGTCCAACCCGGTAAGACACGACTTATCGCCACTGGCAGCAGCCACTGGTAACAGGATTA
GCAGAGCGAGGTATGTAGGCGGTGCTACAGAGTTCTTGAAGTGGTGGCCTAACTACGGCTACACTAGAAG
AACAGTATTTGGTATCTGCGCTCTGCTGAAGCCAGTTACCTTCGGAAAAAGAGTTGGTAGCTCTTGATCC
GGCAAACAAACCACCGCTGGTAGCGGTGGTTTTTTTGTTTGCAAGCAGCAGATTACGCGCAGAAAAAAAG
GATCTCAAGAAGATCCTTTGATCTTTTCTACGGGGTCTGACGCTCAGTGGAACGAAAACTCACGTTAAGG
GATTTTGGTCATGGCTAGTTAATTAACATTTAAATCAGCGGCCGCAATAAAATATCTTTATTTTCATTAC
ATCTGTGTGTTGGTTTTTTGTGTGAATCGTAACTAACATACGCTCTCCATCAAAACAAAACGAAACAAAA
CAAACTAGCAAAATAGGCTGTCCCCAGTGCAAGTGCAGGTGCCAGAACATTTCTCTATCGAA
Features (pLannotate 1.2.2; 17 found; start..end, strand, type, name):
     31..242     +  promoter       EF-1α core promoter: core promoter for human elongation factor EF-1α
    255..523     +  LTR            5' LTR (truncated): truncated 5' long terminal repeat (LTR) from human T-cell leukemia virus (HTLV) type 1
    573..632     +  sig_peptide    IL-2 signal sequence: human interleukin-2 signal sequence
    633..659     +  CDS            3xHA (fragment): three tandem HA epitope tags
    663..1763    +  CDS            malE (fragment): MALE_ECO57 - Experimental evidence at protein level: Swiss-Prot protein existence level 1. Part of the ABC transporter complex MalEFGK involved in maltose/maltodextrin import. Binds maltose and higher maltodextrins. From Escherichia coli O157:H7.
   1788..2705    +  CDS            ADGRF4 (fragment): AGRF4_HUMAN - Also known as GPR115, PGR18. Experimental evidence at protein level: Swiss-Prot protein existence level 1. Orphan receptor. From Homo sapiens (Human).
   2679..3572    +  CDS            IGHG_RABIT (fragment): Experimental evidence at protein level: Swiss-Prot protein existence level 1. From Oryctolagus cuniculus (Rabbit).
   3597..3718    -  polyA_signal   SV40 poly(A) signal: SV40 polyadenylation signal
   3741..3812    -  CDS            large T antigen (fragment): large T antigen from SV40 (simian virus 40)
   3822..4216    -  polyA_signal   β-globin poly(A): human β-globin polyadenylation signal
   4233..4604    -  CDS            ble: BLE_STRHI - Experimental evidence at protein level: Swiss-Prot protein existence level 1. Binding protein with a strong affinity to the bleomycin family of antibiotics. From Streptoalloteichus hindustanus.
   4666..4709    -  promoter       EM7 promoter (fragment): synthetic bacterial promoter&nbsp
   5096..5195    -  promoter       CMV promoter (fragment): human cytomegalovirus (CMV) immediate early promoter
   5197..5500    -  enhancer       CMV enhancer: human cytomegalovirus immediate early enhancer
   5580..6168    -  rep_origin     ori: high-copy-number ColE1/pMB1/pBR322/pUC origin of replication
   6276..6324    +  polyA_signal   poly(A) signal: synthetic polyadenylation signal
   6335..6426    +  misc_feature   pause site: RNA polymerase II transcriptional pause signal from the human α2 globin gene
