[The description below was written by a language model from this plasmid's Addgene catalogue record and pLannotate feature annotations shown in this document.]
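Description:
HA-MBP-TEVpCS-ADGRF5 CTF-FLAG is a 6.4 kb mammalian expression plasmid built on the pFuse-hIgG1-Fc2 backbone for producing the transmembrane portion of the human adhesion GPCR ADGRF5 (GPR116). It replicates at high copy in E. coli from a ColE1/pUC-type origin and is selected with Zeocin through the Sh ble gene. That marker sits behind both a bacterial EM7 promoter and a CMV enhancer/promoter, with a β-globin polyadenylation signal, so it can in principle confer resistance in bacterial and mammalian cells.

The expression cassette is driven by a composite promoter made of the EF-1α core promoter and a truncated HTLV-1 5' LTR segment, and it ends in an SV40 poly(A) signal. An IL-2 signal sequence directs the protein into the secretory pathway. It is followed by an HA epitope, E. coli maltose-binding protein (malE) and, according to the construct name, a TEV protease cleavage site, which is not annotated separately. Next comes ADGRF5 lacking residues 1-990, i.e. the C-terminal fragment containing the seven-transmembrane domain, with a C-terminal FLAG tag that is recorded in the catalogue but not annotated.

The automated annotation labels the receptor region as an ADGRF4 fragment followed by an overlapping rabbit IgG heavy-chain fragment. The ADGRF4 label probably reflects homology-based matching to the related receptor. The IgG-like hit is not explained by the record and cannot be resolved from the fields given.

The design suggests that TEV cleavage would remove the HA-MBP cap and expose the receptor's new N-terminus, consistent with the associated study of tethered agonist signaling in adhesion GPCRs. The record itself states only mammalian expression of the transmembrane domains as the purpose. The two epitope tags would allow detection of each end of the protein.
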