Addgene plasmid #217698: HA-MBP-TEVpCS-ADGRF5 CTF-FLAG
Purpose: Mammalian expression of Adhesion G Protein-Coupled Receptor transmembrane domains
Depositing lab: Stephen Blacklow. Depositing organization: Harvard Medical School. Publication: Heterogeneity of tethered agonist signaling in adhesion G protein-coupled receptors. Dates AN, Jones DTD, Smith JS, Skiba MA, Rich MF, Burruss MM, Kruse AC, Blacklow SC. Cell Chem Biol. 2024 Aug 15;31(8):1542-1553.e4. doi: 10.1016/j.chembiol.2024.03.004. Epub 2024 Apr 11. PubMed 38608683.
Backbone
  Vector backbone: pFuse-hIgG1-Fc2
  Backbone manufacturer: Invitrogen
  Vector type: Mammalian Expression
Growth in bacteria
  Bacterial resistance: Bleocin (Zeocin), 50 μg/mL
  Growth temperature: 37°C
  Growth strain: DH5alpha
  Copy number: High Copy
Gene/Insert
  Gene/Insert name: ADGRF5 (alt name: GPR116)
  Species: H. sapiens (human)
  Mutation: Deletion of residues 1-990
  Entrez Gene: ADGRF5 (a.k.a. GPR116, KPG_001)
  Tag / fusion protein: HA (N terminal on insert); FLAG (C terminal on insert)
  Cloning method: Gibson Cloning
Terms and licenses: Academic/Nonprofit Terms; Industry Terms: Not Available to Industry
Depositor comments: Please visit https://www.biorxiv.org/content/10.1101/2022.07.14.500097v2 for bioRxiv preprint.
How to cite: HA-MBP-TEVpCS-ADGRF5 CTF-FLAG was a gift from Stephen Blacklow (Addgene plasmid # 217698 ; http://n2t.net/addgene:217698 ; RRID:Addgene_217698)
